>Addgene plasmid #158081 | pscALPSpuro-HsACE2 (human) | addgene full sequence | sequence record 314531 | Addgene NGS Result
AATCTGCTTAGGGTTAGGCGTTTTGCGCTGCTTCGCGATGTACGGGCCAGATATACGCGCTGTGGAATGT
GTGTCAGTTAGGGTGTGGAAAGTCCCCAGGCTCCCCAGCAGGCAGAAGTATGCAAAGCATGCATCTCAAT
TAGTCAGCAACCAGGTGTGGAAAGTCCCCAGGCTCCCCAGCAGGCAGAAGTATGCAAAGCATGCATCTCA
ATTAGTCAGCAACCATAGTCCCGCCCCTAACTCCGCCCATCCCGCCCCTAACTCCGCCCAGTTCCGCCCA
TTCTCCGCCCCATGGCTGACTAATTTTTTTTATTTATGCAGAGGCCGAGGCCGCCTCTGCCTCTGAGCTA
TTCCAGAAGTAGTGAGGAGGCTTTTTTGGAGGCCTAGGCTTTTGCAAAAAGCTCGCGTTGACATTGATTA
TTGACTAGTTATTAATAGTAATCAATTACGGGGTCATTAGTTCATAGCCCATATATGGAGTTCCGCGTTA
CATAACTTACGGTAAATGGCCCGCCTGGCTGACCGCCCAACGACCCCCGCCCATTGACGTCAATAATGAC
GTATGTTCCCATAGTAACGCCAATAGGGACTTTCCATTGACGTCAATGGGTGGAGTATTTACGGTAAACT
GCCCACTTGGCAGTACATCAAGTGTATCATATGCCAAGTACGCCCCCTATTGACGTCAATGACGGTAAAT
GGCCCGCCTGGCATTATGCCCAGTACATGACCTTATGGGACTTTCCTACTTGGCAGTACATCTACGTATT
AGTCATCGCTATTACCATGGTGATGCGGTTTTGGCAGTACATCAATGGGCGTGGATAGCGGTTTGACTCA
CGGGGATTTCCAAGTCTCCACCCCATTGACGTCAATGGGAGTTTGTTTTGGCACCAAAATCAACGGGACT
TTCCAAAATGTCGTAACAACTCCGCCCCATTGACGCAAATGGGCGGTAGGCGTGTACGGTGGGAGGTCTA
TATAAGCAGCGCGTTTTGCCTGTACTGGGTCTCTCTGGTTAGACCAGATCTGAGCCTGGGAGCTCTCTGG
CTAACTAGGGAACCCACTGCTTAAGCCTCAATAAAGCTTGCCTTGAGTGCTTCAAGTAGTGTGTGCCCGT
CTGTTGTGTGACTCTGGTAACTAGAGATCCCTCAGACCCTTTTAGTCAGTGTGGAAAATCTCTAGCAGTG
GCGCCCGAACAGGGACTTGAAAGCGAAAGGGAAACCAGAGGAGCTCTCTCGACGCAGGACTCGGCTTGCT
GAAGCGCGCACGGCAAGAGGCGAGGGGCGGCGACTGGTGAGTACGCCAAAAATTTTGACTAGCGGAGGCT
AGAAGGAGAGAGATGGGTGCGAGAGCGTCAGTATTAAGCGGGGGAGAATTAGATCGCGATGGGAAAAAAT
TCGGTTAAGGCCAGGGGGAAAGAAAAAATATAAATTAAAACATATAGTATGGGCAAGCAGGGAGCTAGAA
CGATTCGCAGTTAATCCTGGCCTGTTAGAAACATCAGAAGGCTGTAGACAAATACTGGGACAGCTACAAC
CATCCCTTCAGACAGGATCAGAAGAACTTAGATCATTATATAATACAGTAGCAACCCTCTATTGTGTGCA
TCAAAGGATAGAGATAAAAGACACCAAGGAAGCTTTAGACAAGATAGAGGAAGAGCAAAACAAAAGTAAG
ACCACCGCACAGCAAGCGGCCGGCCGCTGATCTTCAGACCTGGAGGAGGAGATATGAGGGACAATTGGAG
AAGTGAATTATATAAATATAAAGTAGTAAAAATTGAACCATTAGGAGTAGCACCCACCAAGGCAAAGAGA
AGAGTGGTGCAGAGAGAAAAAAGAGCAGTGGGAATAGGAGCTTTGTTCCTTGGGTTCTTGGGAGCAGCAG
GAAGCACTATGGGCGCAGCGTCAATGACGCTGACGGTACAGGCCAGACAATTATTGTCTGGTATAGTGCA
GCAGCAGAACAATTTGCTGAGGGCTATTGAGGCGCAACAGCATCTGTTGCAACTCACAGTCTGGGGCATC
AAGCAGCTCCAGGCAAGAATCCTGGCTGTGGAAAGATACCTAAAGGATCAACAGCTCCTGGGGATTTGGG
GTTGCTCTGGAAAACTCATTTGCACCACTGCTGTGCCTTGGAATGCTAGTTGGAGTAATAAATCTCTGGA
ACAGATTTGGAATCACACGACCTGGATGGAGTGGGACAGAGAATTAACAATTACACAAGCTTAATACACT
CCTTAATTGAAGAATCGCAAAACCAGCAAGAAAAGAATGAACAAGAATTATTGGAATTAGATAAATGGGC
AAGTTTGTGGAATTGGTTTAACATAACAAATTGGCTGTGGTATATAAAATTATTCATAATGATAGTAGGA
GGCTTGGTAGGTTTAAGAATAGTTTTTGCTGTACTTTCTATAGTGAATAGAGTTAGGCAGGGATATTCAC
CATTATCGTTTCAGACCCACCTCCCAACCCCGAGGGGACCCGACAGGCCCGAAGGAATAGAAGAAGAAGG
TGGAGAGAGAGACAGAGACAGATCCATTCGATTAGTGAACGGATCGGCACTGCGTGCGCCAATTCTGCAG
ACAAATGGCAGTATTCATCCACAATTTTAAAAGAAAAGGGGGGATTGGGGGGTACAGTGCAGGGGAAAGA
ATAGTAGACATAATAGCAACAGACATACAAACTAAAGAATTACAAAAACAAATTACAAAAATTCAAAATT
TTCGGGTTTATTACAGGGACAGCAGAGATCCAGTTTGGTTAATTAACTGCAGCCCCGATAAAATAAAAGA
TTTTATTTAGTCTCCAGAAAAAGGGGGGAATGAAAGACCCCACCTGTAGGTTTGGCAAGCTAGCTGCAGT
AACGCCATTTTGCAAGGCATGGAAAAATACCAAACCAAGAATAGAGAAGTTCAGATCAAGGGCGGGTACA
TGAAAATAGCTAACGTTGGGCCAAACAGGATATCTGCGGTGAGCAGTTTCGGCCCCGGCCCGGGGCCAAG
AACAGATGGTCACCGCAGTTTCGGCCCCGGCCCGAGGCCAAGAACAGATGGTCCCCAGATATGGCCCAAC
CCTCAGCAGTTTCTTAAGACCCATCAGATGTTTCCAGGCTCCCCCAAGGACCTGAAATGACCCTGCGCCT
TATTTGAATTAACCAATCAGCCTGCTTCTCGCTTCTGTTCGCGCGCTTCTGCTTCCCGAGCTCTATAAAA
GAGCTCACAACCCCTCACTCGGCGCGCCAGTCCTCCGACAGACTGAGTCGCCCGGGGGTCTAGAAGCCGC
CACCATGAGTAGCTCAAGCTGGCTTCTGCTTTCCTTGGTTGCCGTCACGGCCGCCCAATCAACCATAGAA
GAGCAAGCAAAGACATTTTTGGACAAGTTTAACCACGAAGCCGAGGATCTTTTTTATCAGTCTTCTTTGG
CATCTTGGAACTACAACACGAACATCACGGAAGAAAACGTGCAAAACATGAATAATGCCGGTGATAAGTG
GTCAGCCTTCCTGAAAGAGCAGTCCACTCTGGCCCAAATGTACCCTCTTCAGGAGATCCAGAATCTCACT
GTTAAGTTGCAATTGCAAGCCTTGCAGCAGAATGGGAGTAGCGTATTGAGTGAGGATAAGAGCAAGAGAC
TGAATACCATTCTGAATACAATGAGCACAATTTATAGCACCGGCAAAGTCTGCAATCCGGACAACCCGCA
GGAATGCTTGCTGTTGGAGCCCGGATTGAATGAAATCATGGCTAACAGCTTGGATTATAACGAGAGGCTT
TGGGCATGGGAGTCATGGAGAAGTGAGGTAGGGAAACAACTTAGACCCCTTTACGAGGAGTACGTTGTAC
TCAAAAACGAAATGGCAAGGGCAAACCATTACGAGGATTACGGTGATTATTGGAGAGGAGACTATGAAGT
CAACGGGGTCGATGGTTACGATTATTCACGCGGACAGCTCATCGAAGACGTAGAGCATACGTTTGAAGAA
ATCAAGCCACTCTATGAACACTTGCACGCCTACGTTCGCGCTAAGTTGATGAATGCTTATCCGTCATATA
TCTCACCAATCGGATGCCTCCCGGCACACCTGCTGGGGGACATGTGGGGTCGGTTCTGGACCAACCTCTA
CAGTTTGACAGTACCTTTCGGTCAAAAACCAAATATTGACGTAACGGACGCGATGGTCGACCAAGCCTGG
GATGCGCAGCGGATCTTTAAAGAAGCGGAGAAATTCTTTGTATCAGTCGGGTTGCCTAATATGACTCAGG
GCTTCTGGGAAAACTCTATGCTCACAGATCCGGGTAATGTACAAAAAGCCGTATGCCATCCCACTGCATG
GGACCTCGGCAAAGGAGACTTCCGGATACTCATGTGCACTAAAGTCACGATGGATGACTTCCTGACGGCA
CATCATGAGATGGGGCACATACAGTATGACATGGCATATGCAGCCCAACCGTTTCTCCTTCGCAACGGCG
CGAACGAAGGCTTTCACGAGGCTGTAGGGGAAATTATGTCTCTGTCTGCTGCCACGCCGAAGCATCTCAA
ATCCATAGGTCTCCTTTCACCGGATTTCCAAGAGGATAACGAGACCGAGATCAACTTTCTTCTGAAGCAG
GCATTGACGATAGTAGGGACTCTGCCGTTCACGTATATGCTCGAAAAATGGCGGTGGATGGTATTCAAGG
GAGAGATACCGAAAGACCAGTGGATGAAGAAATGGTGGGAAATGAAGAGAGAAATAGTCGGTGTCGTCGA
GCCAGTCCCTCATGACGAGACGTACTGCGACCCAGCAAGCCTTTTTCATGTTTCAAACGACTACAGTTTC
ATACGGTATTATACTAGAACGCTCTATCAATTCCAGTTCCAAGAAGCCCTGTGCCAGGCCGCTAAGCACG
AAGGACCACTTCATAAGTGCGATATCAGTAACTCAACCGAAGCAGGCCAGAAGCTTTTTAATATGTTGCG
CCTCGGCAAAAGCGAGCCGTGGACGTTGGCTTTGGAGAACGTCGTCGGAGCGAAGAACATGAACGTACGG
CCTCTCCTGAACTATTTCGAACCTCTCTTTACGTGGTTGAAAGACCAAAACAAGAACTCCTTTGTGGGGT
GGTCAACCGATTGGTCACCTTACGCTGATCAATCCATTAAAGTCCGCATTAGTCTGAAGTCCGCCCTTGG
TGATAAAGCCTATGAGTGGAATGATAACGAAATGTATCTTTTTCGATCAAGCGTAGCTTATGCGATGCGG
CAATACTTCCTTAAGGTTAAGAACCAGATGATCCTTTTTGGAGAGGAAGACGTGCGAGTCGCAAACCTTA
AACCTAGAATCAGCTTCAATTTCTTTGTCACAGCTCCGAAAAACGTCAGCGATATAATACCACGGACGGA
AGTCGAAAAAGCCATTCGAATGAGTCGCTCCCGGATCAACGATGCGTTTCGGCTTAACGATAACAGCTTG
GAGTTCCTTGGTATCCAACCCACCCTCGGGCCCCCCAACCAACCACCAGTGTCCATTTGGCTCATCGTAT
TCGGTGTGGTGATGGGTGTGATTGTTGTCGGTATAGTAATACTGATATTTACTGGAATACGCGATAGGAA
GAAGAAAAACAAGGCCCGCTCTGGAGAAAACCCATACGCCAGTATAGACATTAGCAAAGGTGAAAATAAT
CCGGGCTTTCAAAACACCGACGACGTCCAGACTAGTTTTGGAGCAGCTGAGCAGAAGCTGATCAGCGAGG
AGGACCTGTAGGAATTCTCGACCTTGACTGGCGGCGCGACCTTGAGGCCTGCGTTCGCCTCAGTTGCCCC
CTCTGTGCAATGGGGAGACGCGCCTCATCGCTTGACAACGGCCGAAGAGCCGCCGCGCTTCCGTCTCCCG
CGTGCGCGCGCCATGCTGCCCACCCCCGTTCCGCACTGACCCTCCCCCGTGCCCCGCGTCCCGTACTGCC
GCCCCGCCCCGAGTCCCATGCCGCAGCCACCGCGACGGAGCCCGCAGGCGGGAACCTGCCTCCGCGCGTT
AGCGCGCACGCGCGCCTCATGTGTCGTCCCCATCAGCGCCGGCTTCCGTCTATAGGCCAGATGCACTGTC
ACTCTGGCGAAGTCGCAGACCCGATTGGCCGGGACGGAGGCGCGAGACCGGGTTGCGGGCGGGGCCGAAC
GTGGTATAAAAGGGGCGGGAGGCCAGGCTCGTGCCGTTTTGCAGACGCCACCGCCGAGGAAAACCGTGTA
CTATTAGCCACGCGTGCCACCATGACCGAGTACAAGCCCACGGTGCGCCTCGCCACCCGCGACGACGTCC
CCCGGGCCGTACGCACCCTCGCCGCCGCGTTCGCCGACTACCCCGCCACGCGCCACACCGTCGACCCGGA
CCGCCACATCGAGCGGGTCACCGAGCTGCAAGAACTCTTCCTCACGCGCGTCGGGCTCGACATCGGCAAG
GTGTGGGTCGCGGACGACGGCGCCGCGGTGGCGGTCTGGACCACGCCGGAGAGCGTCGAAGCGGGGGCGG
TGTTCGCCGAGATCGGCCCGCGCATGGCCGAGTTGAGCGGTTCCCGGCTGGCCGCGCAGCAACAGATGGA
AGGCCTCCTGGCGCCGCACCGGCCCAAGGAGCCCGCGTGGTTCCTGGCCACCGTCGGCGTCTCGCCCGAC
CACCAGGGCAAGGGTCTGGGCAGCGCCGTCGTGCTCCCCGGAGTGGAGGCGGCCGAGCGCGCCGGGGTGC
CCGCCTTCCTGGAGACCTCCGCGCCCCGCAACCTCCCCTTCTACGAGCGGCTCGGCTTCACCGTCACCGC
CGACGTCGAGGTGCCCGAAGGACCGCGCACCTGGTGCATGACCCGCAAGCCCGGTGCCTGAGCGATCGCT
AATCAACCTCTGGATTACAAAATTTGTGAAAGATTGACTGGTATTCTTAACTATGTTGCTCCTTTTACGC
TATGTGGATACGCTGCTTTAATGCCTTTGTATCATGCTATTGCTTCCCGTATGGCTTTCATTTTCTCCTC
CTTGTATAAATCCTGGTTGCTGTCTCTTTATGAGGAGTTGTGGCCCGTTGTCAGGCAACGTGGCGTGGTG
TGCACTGTGTTTGCTGACGCAACCCCCACTGGTTGGGGCATTGCCACCACCTGTCAGCTCCTTTCCGGGA
CTTTCGCTTTCCCCCTCCCTATTGCCACGGCGGAACTCATCGCCGCCTGCCTTGCCCGCTGCTGGACAGG
GGCTCGGCTGTTGGGCACTGACAATTCCGTGGTGTTGTCGGGGAAGCTGACGTCCTTTCCATGGCTGCTC
GCCTGTGTTGCCACCTGGATTCTGCGCGGGACGTCCTTCTGCTACGTCCCTTCGGCCCTCAATCCAGCGG
ACCTTCCTTCCCGCGGCCTGCTGCCGGCTCTGCGGCCTCTTCCGCGTCTTCGCCTTCGCCCTCAGACGAG
TCGGATCTCCCTTTGGGCCGCCTCCCCGCTTAATCGCGTCGAGACCTAGAAAAACATGGAGCAATCACAA
GTAGCAATACAGCAGCTACCAATGCTGATTGTGCCTGGCTAGAAGCACAAGAGGAGGAGGAGGTGGGTTT
TCCAGTCACACCTCAGGTACCTTTAAGACCAATGACTTACAAGGCAGCTGTAGATCTTAGCCACTTTTTA
AAAGAAAAGGGGGGACTGGAAGGGCTAATTCACTCCCAACGAAGACAAGATATCCTTGATCTGTGGATCT
ACCACACACAAGGCTACTTCCCTGATTGGCAGAACTACACACCAGGGCCAGGGATCAGATATCCACTGAC
CTTTGGATGGTGCTACAAGCTAGTACCAGTTGAGCAAGAGAAGGTAGAAGAAGCCAATGAAGGAGAGAAC
ACCCGCTTGTTACACCCTGTGAGCCTGCATGGGATGGATGACCCGGAGAGAGAAGTATTAGAGTGGAGGT
TTGACAGCCGCCTAGCATTTCATCACATGGCCCGAGAGCTGCATCCGGACTGTACTGGGTCTCTCTGGTT
AGACCAGATCTGAGCCTGGGAGCTCTCTGGCTAACTAGGGAACCCACTGCTTAAGCCTCAATAAAGCTTG
CCTTGAGTGCTTCAAGTAGTGTGTGCCCGTCTGTTGTGTGACTCTGGTAACTAGAGATCCCTCAGACCCT
TTTAGTCAGTGTGGAAAATCTCTAGCAGGGCCCGTTTCATGTGAGCAAAAGGCCAGCAAAAGGCCAGGAA
CCGTAAAAAGGCCGCGTTGCTGGCGTTTTTCCATAGGCTCCGCCCCCCTGACGAGCATCACAAAAATCGA
CGCTCAAGTCAGAGGTGGCGAAACCCGACAGGACTATAAAGATACCAGGCGTTTCCCCCTGGAAGCTCCC
TCGTGCGCTCTCCTGTTCCGACCCTGCCGCTTACCGGATACCTGTCCGCCTTTCTCCCTTCGGGAAGCGT
GGCGCTTTCTCATAGCTCACGCTGTAGGTATCTCAGTTCGGTGTAGGTCGTTCGCTCCAAGCTGGGCTGT
GTGCACGAACCCCCCGTTCAGCCCGACCGCTGCGCCTTATCCGGTAACTATCGTCTTGAGTCCAACCCGG
TAAGACACGACTTATCGCCACTGGCAGCAGCCACTGGTAACAGGATTAGCAGAGCGAGGTATGTAGGCGG
TGCTACAGAGTTCTTGAAGTGGTGGCCTAACTACGGCTACACTAGAAGAACAGTATTTGGTATCTGCGCT
CTGCTGAAGCCAGTTACCTTCGGAAAAAGAGTTGGTAGCTCTTGATCCGGCAAACAAACCACCGCTGGTA
GCGGTGGTTTTTTTGTTTGCAAGCAGCAGATTACGCGCAGAAAAAAAGGATCTCAAGAAGATCCTTTGAT
CTTTTCTACGGGGTCTGACGCTCAGTGGAACGAAAACTCACGTTAAGGGATTTTGGTCATGAGATTATCA
AAAAGGATCTTCACCTAGATCCTTTTAAATTAAAAATGAAGTTTTAAATCAATCTAAAGTATATATGAGT
AAACTTGGTCTGACAGTTACCAATGCTTAATCAGTGAGGCACCTATCTCAGCGATCTGTCTATTTCGTTC
ATCCATAGTTGCCTGACTCCCCGTCGTGTAGATAACTACGATACGGGAGGGCTTACCATCTGGCCCCAGT
GCTGCAATGATACCGCGAGACCCACGCTCACCGGCTCCAGATTTATCAGCAATAAACCAGCCAGCCGGAA
GGGCCGAGCGCAGAAGTGGTCCTGCAACTTTATCCGCCTCCATCCAGTCTATTAATTGTTGCCGGGAAGC
TAGAGTAAGTAGTTCGCCAGTTAATAGTTTGCGCAACGTTGTTGCCATTGCTACAGGCATCGTGGTGTCA
CGCTCGTCGTTTGGTATGGCTTCATTCAGCTCCGGTTCCCAACGATCAAGGCGAGTTACATGATCCCCCA
TGTTGTGCAAAAAAGCGGTTAGCTCCTTCGGTCCTCCGATCGTTGTCAGAAGTAAGTTGGCCGCAGTGTT
ATCACTCATGGTTATGGCAGCACTGCATAATTCTCTTACTGTCATGCCATCCGTAAGATGCTTTTCTGTG
ACTGGTGAGTACTCAACCAAGTCATTCTGAGAATAGTGTATGCGGCGACCGAGTTGCTCTTGCCCGGCGT
CAATACGGGATAATACCGCGCCACATAGCAGAACTTTAAAAGTGCTCATCATTGGAAAACGTTCTTCGGG
GCGAAAACTCTCAAGGATCTTACCGCTGTTGAGATCCAGTTCGATGTAACCCACTCGTGCACCCAACTGA
TCTTCAGCATCTTTTACTTTCACCAGCGTTTCTGGGTGAGCAAAAACAGGAAGGCAAAATGCCGCAAAAA
AGGGAATAAGGGCGACACGGAAATGTTGAATACTCATACTCTTCCTTTTTCAATATTATTGAAGCATTTA
TCAGGGTTATTGTCTCATGAGCGGATACATATTTGAATGTATTTAGAAAAATAAACAAATAGGGGTTCCG
CGCACATTTCCCCGAAAAGTGCCACCTGACGTCGACGGATCGGGAGATCTCCCGATCCCCTATGGTGCAC
TCTCAGTACAATCTGCTCTGATGCCGCATAGTTAAGCCAGTATCTGCTCCCTGCTTGTGTGTTGGAGGTC
GCTGAGTAGTGCGCGAGCAAAATTTAAGCTACAACAAGGCAAGGCTTGACCGACAATTGCATGAAG
Features (pLannotate 1.2.2; 19 found; start..end, strand, type, name):
     69..398     +  promoter       SV40 promoter: SV40 enhancer and early promoter
    410..789     +  enhancer       CMV enhancer: human cytomegalovirus immediate early enhancer
    790..989     +  promoter       CMV promoter: human cytomegalovirus (CMV) immediate early promoter
   1007..1187    +  LTR            5' LTR (truncated): truncated 5' long terminal repeat (LTR) from HIV-1
   1234..1359    +  misc_feature   HIV-1 Ψ: packaging signal of human immunodeficiency virus type 1
   1343..1681    +  CDS            HIV-1 gag (fragment): gag protein from human immunodeficiency virus 1; gag
   1856..2089    +  misc_feature   RRE: The Rev response element (RRE) of HIV-1 allows for Rev-dependent mRNA export from the nucleus to the cytoplasm.
   2465..2565    +  CDS            Rev (fragment): human immunodeficiency virus 1 (HIV-1) Rev protein; rev; enhances nuclear export of unspliced and incompletely spliced viral mRNAs
   2615..2732    +  misc_feature   cPPT/CTS: central polypurine tract and central termination sequence of HIV-1
   2869..3276    +  promoter       SFFV promoter: spleen focus-forming virus long terminal repeat (LTR) promoter
   3295..5709    +  CDS            ACE2: ACE2_HUMAN - Experimental evidence at protein level: Swiss-Prot protein existence level 1. [Isoform 2]: (Microbial infection) Non-functional as a receptor for human coronavirus SARS-CoV-2. From Homo sapiens (Human).
   6252..6851    +  CDS            PuroR: puromycin N-acetyltransferase; pac from Streptomyces alboniger; confers resistance to puromycin
   6861..7449    +  misc_feature   WPRE: woodchuck hepatitis virus posttranscriptional regulatory element
   7460..7960    +  CDS            nef (fragment): NEF_HV1LA - Experimental evidence at protein level: Swiss-Prot protein existence level 1. Extracellular Nef protein targets CD4(+) T-lymphocytes for apoptosis by interacting with CXCR4 surface receptors. From Human immunodeficiency virus type 1 group M subtype B (isolate Lai) (HIV-1).
   7967..8147    +  LTR            5' LTR (truncated): truncated 5' long terminal repeat (LTR) from HIV-1
   8218..8806    -  rep_origin     ori: high-copy-number ColE1/pMB1/pBR322/pUC origin of replication
   8977..9837    -  CDS            AmpR: β-lactamase; bla; confers resistance to ampicillin, carbenicillin, and related antibiotics
   9838..9942    -  promoter       AmpR promoter: bla
  10001..10053   -  misc_feature   bom (fragment): basis of mobility region from pBR322
