[The description below was written by a language model from this plasmid's Addgene catalogue record and pLannotate feature annotations shown in this document.]
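Description:
pscALPSpuro-HsACE2 (human) is an HIV-1-derived lentiviral transfer vector built on the pscALPS backbone for expressing human ACE2 in mammalian cells. In bacteria it is maintained through a high-copy ColE1/pUC-type origin and an ampicillin resistance gene (β-lactamase with its own promoter); a fragment of the pBR322 bom region is also present.

In the 10,146-nt sequence, an SV40 enhancer/early promoter element and a CMV enhancer/promoter lie upstream of a truncated HIV-1 5' LTR. This is the usual arrangement for driving the viral genomic RNA in packaging cells without a full U3 region. The transcribed region carries the Ψ packaging signal with an adjoining gag fragment, the Rev response element for Rev-dependent nuclear export of the unspliced genome, and the cPPT/CTS, which aids nuclear import of the reverse-transcribed DNA. Fragments of rev and nef remain as residual viral sequence. The payload is a human ACE2 coding sequence placed directly downstream of the spleen focus-forming virus (SFFV) LTR promoter. A puromycin N-acetyltransferase gene follows for selection of transduced cells. About 540 nt separate ACE2 from PuroR, and nothing is annotated in this gap, so the record does not show what drives puromycin resistance expression. A WPRE after PuroR enhances transcript stability and expression, and a second truncated LTR closes the provirus.

No tags or reporters are annotated. The vector is suited to packaging into lentiviral particles to generate puromycin-selected cells stably expressing ACE2, the SARS-CoV-2 receptor. This matches its associated publication on the D614G spike variant, where such cells could serve as targets for infectivity assays.
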