Addgene plasmid #158081: pscALPSpuro-HsACE2 (human)
Purpose: Expresses human ACE2 in mammalian cells
Depositing lab: Jeremy Luban. Depositing organization: University of Massachusetts, Worcester. Publication: Structural and Functional Analysis of the D614G SARS-CoV-2 Spike Protein Variant. Yurkovetskiy L, Wang X, Pascal KE, Tomkins-Tinch C, Nyalile TP, Wang Y, Baum A, Diehl WE, Dauphin A, Carbone C, Veinotte K, Egri SB, Schaffner SF, Lemieux JE, Munro JB, Rafique A, Barve A, Sabeti PC, Kyratsous CA, Dudkina NV, Shen K, Luban J. Cell. 2020 Sep 15. pii: S0092-8674(20)31229-0. doi: 10.1016/j.cell.2020.09.032. PubMed 32991842.
Backbone
  Vector backbone: pscALPS
  Vector type: Mammalian Expression, Lentiviral
  Selectable markers: Puromycin
Growth in bacteria
  Bacterial resistance: Ampicillin, 100 μg/mL
  Growth temperature: 30°C
  Growth strain: NEB Stable
  Copy number: High Copy
Gene/Insert
  Gene/Insert name: Human ACE2
  Species: H. sapiens (human)
  Entrez Gene: ACE2 (a.k.a. ACEH)
Terms and licenses: Academic/Nonprofit Terms; Industry Terms: Not Available to Industry
How to cite: pscALPSpuro-HsACE2 (human) was a gift from Jeremy Luban (Addgene plasmid # 158081 ; http://n2t.net/addgene:158081 ; RRID:Addgene_158081)
